>Addgene plasmid #16133 | pENTR-ATXN1 | addgene partial sequence | sequence record 22467 | 16133 with M13-F20
TTATTTTGACTGATAGTGACCTGTTCGTTGCAACAAATTGATGAGCAATGCTTTTTTATAATGCCAACTT
TGTACAAAAAAGTTGGCATGAAATCCAACCAAGAGCGGAGCAACGAATGCCTGCCTCCCAAGAAGCGCGA
GATCCCCGCCACCAGCCGGTCCTCCGAGGAGAAGGCCCCTACCCTGCCCAGCGACAACCACCGGGTGGAG
GGCACAGCATGGCTCCCGGGCAACCCTGGTGGCCGGGGCCACGGGGGCGGGAGGCATGGGCCGGCAGGGA
CCTCGGTGGAGCTTGGTTTACAACAGGGAATAGGTTTACACAAAGCATTGTCCACAGGGCTGGACTACTC
CCCGCCCAGCGCTCCCAGGTCTGTCCCCGTGGCCACCACGCTGCCTGCCGCGTACGCCACCCCGCAGCCA
GGGACCCCGGTGTCCCCCGTACAGTACGCTCACCTGCCGCACACCTTCCAGTTCATTGGGTCCTCCCAAT
ACAGTGGAACCTATGCCAGCTTCATCCCATCACAGCTGATCCCCCCAACCGCCAACCCCGTCACCAGTGC
AGTGGCCTCGGCCGCAGGGGCCACCACTCCATCCCAGCGCTCCCAGCTGGAGGCCTATTCCACTCTGCTG
GCCAAC
