[The description below was written by a language model from this plasmid's Addgene catalogue record.]
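Description:
pENTR-ATXN1 is a Gateway entry clone carrying the full-length human ataxin-1 (ATXN1) coding sequence, the gene associated with spinocerebellar ataxia type 1 (SCA1). It was made by PCR-amplifying the cDNA, an insert of about 2.4 kb, and recombining it into the pDONR223 donor vector. The attP1 and attP2 sites of the donor were consumed in this BP reaction, so the open reading frame should now be flanked by the attL sites typical of entry clones. The plasmid is maintained at high copy in standard E. coli strains such as DH5alpha under spectinomycin selection, and the insert can be sequence-verified from the flanking M13 forward and reverse primer sites.

Although the catalogue lists the vector type as mammalian expression, the record names no promoter. An entry clone of this kind normally serves as a shuttle rather than an expression construct: the ORF is moved by LR recombination into destination vectors that supply the promoter, tags and host-specific elements. The reverse amplification primer omitted the stop codon, so the ATXN1 reading frame is open at its 3′ end. This makes it suitable for C-terminal fusions as well as N-terminal ones, although a stop codon must then come from the destination vector. The clone was generated as part of a study that mapped a protein-protein interaction network for human inherited ataxias and Purkinje cell degeneration disorders. No feature table was provided, so details of the backbone beyond the catalogue fields are not documented here.
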