Addgene plasmid #16133: pENTR-ATXN1
Depositing lab: Huda Zoghbi. Depositing organization: Baylor College of Medicine. Publication: A protein-protein interaction network for human inherited ataxias and disorders of Purkinje cell degeneration. Lim J, Hao T, Shaw C, Patel AJ, Szabo G, Rual JF, Fisk CJ, Li N, Smolyar A, Hill DE, Barabasi AL, Vidal M, Zoghbi HY. Cell. 2006 May 19. 125(4):801-14. 10.1016/j.cell.2006.03.032 PubMed 16713569.
Backbone
  Vector backbone: pDONR223
  Backbone size w/o insert (bp): 5005
  Vector type: Mammalian Expression
Growth in bacteria
  Bacterial resistance: Spectinomycin, 50 μg/mL
  Growth temperature: 37°C
  Growth strain: DH5alpha
  Copy number: High Copy
Gene/Insert
  Gene/Insert name: Ataxin1 (alt name: ATXN1)
  Species: H. sapiens (human)
  Insert size (bp): 2448
  Entrez Gene: ATXN1 (a.k.a. ATX1, D6S504E, SCA1)
  Cloning method: Gateway Cloning; 5′ cloning site attP1 (destroyed during cloning); 3′ cloning site attP2 (destroyed during cloning)
  Sequencing primers: 5′ M13F; 3′ M13R
Terms and licenses: Academic/Nonprofit Terms; Industry Terms: Not Available to Industry
Depositor comments: Full-length human cDNAs were amplified using PCR primers and cloned into the pDONR223 "Donor" vector using the Gateway system as described (Rual et al., 2004), resulting in "Entry" clones. Reverse primers do not include stop codons. Forward primer: 5'-GGGGACAACTTTGTACAAAAAAGTTGGC ATGAAATCCAACCAAGAGCGG-3'. Reverse primer: 5'-GGGGACAACTTTGTACAAGAAAGTTGG CTTGCCTACATTAGACCGGC-3'.
How to cite: pENTR-ATXN1 was a gift from Huda Zoghbi (Addgene plasmid # 16133 ; http://n2t.net/addgene:16133 ; RRID:Addgene_16133)
